Addgene plasmid #118379: pENTR-actin-R62D
Purpose: Gateway compatible donor vector with actin-R62D.
Depositing lab: Maria Vartiainen. Depositing organization: University of Helsinki. Publication: Nuclear actin interactome analysis links actin to KAT14 histone acetyl transferase and mRNA splicing. Viita T, Kyheroinen S, Prajapati B, Virtanen J, Frilander MJ, Varjosalo M, Vartiainen MK. J Cell Sci. 2019 Apr 17;132(8). pii: jcs.226852. doi: 10.1242/jcs.226852. PubMed 30890647.
Backbone
  Vector backbone: pENTR-TOPO
  Backbone manufacturer: Thermo Fisher Scientific
  Vector type: Donor-plasmid
Growth in bacteria
  Bacterial resistance: Kanamycin, 50 μg/mL
  Growth temperature: 37°C
  Growth strain: DH5alpha
  Copy number: High Copy
Gene/Insert
  Gene/Insert name: actin beta (alt name: ACTB)
  Species: H. sapiens (human)
  Insert size (bp): 1127
  Mutation: R62D
  Entrez Gene: ACTB (a.k.a. BKRNS, BNS, BRWS1, CSMH, DDS1, PS1TP5BP1, THC8)
  Cloning method: TOPO Cloning
  Sequencing primers: 5′ GTAAAACGACGGCCAGT; 3′ CAGGAAACAGCTATGAC
Terms and licenses: Academic/Nonprofit Terms; Industry Terms: Not Available to Industry
Depositor comments: Please visit https://www.biorxiv.org/content/10.1101/445973v1 for BioRxiv preprint
How to cite: pENTR-actin-R62D was a gift from Maria Vartiainen (Addgene plasmid # 118379 ; http://n2t.net/addgene:118379 ; RRID:Addgene_118379)
