[The description below was written by a language model from this plasmid's Addgene catalogue record and pLannotate feature annotations shown in this document.]
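Description:
pENTR-actin-R62D is a Gateway entry clone built on the commercial pENTR-TOPO backbone, carrying the human beta-actin (ACTB) coding sequence with an R62D point mutation. The plasmid is about 3.7 kb, replicates in E. coli from a high-copy ColE1/pUC-type origin, and is selected with kanamycin through an aminoglycoside phosphotransferase (KanR) gene. The insert of roughly 1.1 kb was introduced by TOPO cloning and lies between attL1 and attL2 recombination sites. The automated annotation matches the open reading frame to bovine ACTB, which reflects the extreme conservation of beta-actin across mammals; the catalogue entry gives the species as human.

As an entry vector, the plasmid has no eukaryotic promoter to express the actin insert. The rrnB T1 and T2 terminators upstream of attL1 insulate the insert from read-through transcription from the backbone, and a T7 promoter sits beyond attL2, oriented back toward the insert on the opposite strand. Short lacI and lacZα fragments are backbone remnants with no functional role. No epitope tags or reporters are annotated, so any fusion partners would come from the destination vector chosen. The construct is meant to be used in an LR Clonase reaction, in which the attL sites recombine with attR sites of a destination vector to move the actin-R62D sequence into an expression context. The record does not explain the effect of the mutation, although R62D is generally known as a substitution that makes actin unable to polymerise. The associated publication concerns analysis of the nuclear actin interactome.
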