Features (pLannotate 1.2.2; 10 found; start..end, strand, type, name):
    121..213     +  CDS            lacI (fragment): lac repressor; lacI; The lac repressor binds to the lac operator to inhibit transcription in E. coli. This inhibition can be relieved by adding lactose or isopropyl-β-D-thiogalactopyranoside (IPTG).
    268..295     -  terminator     rrnB T2 terminator: transcription terminator T2 from the E. coli rrnB gene
    427..470     +  terminator     rrnB T1 terminator: Escherichia coli rrnB; transcription terminator T1 from the E. coli rrnB gene
    517..553     -  CDS            lacZα (fragment): LacZα fragment of β-galactosidase; lacZ fragment
    569..668     +  protein_bind   attL1: mutant version of attL; recombination site for the Gateway® LR reaction LR Clonase™
    689..1813    +  CDS            ACTB: ACTB_BOVIN - Experimental evidence at protein level: Swiss-Prot protein existence level 1. Actin is a highly conserved protein that polymerizes to produce filaments that form cross-linked networks in the cytoplasm of cells. Actin exists in both monomeric (G-actin) and polymeric (F-actin) forms, both forms playing key functions, such as cell motility and contraction. In addition to their role in the cytoplasmic cytoskeleton, G- and F-actin also localize in the nucleus, and regulate gene transcription and motility and repair of damaged DNA. From Bos taurus (Bovine).
   1833..1932    -  protein_bind   attL2: mutant version of attL; recombination site for the Gateway® LR reaction LR Clonase™
   1950..1968    -  promoter       T7 promoter: promoter for bacteriophage T7 RNA polymerase
   2102..2911    +  CDS            KanR: aminoglycoside phosphotransferase; aph(3')-Ia; confers resistance to kanamycin in bacteria or G418 (Geneticin®) in eukaryotes
   3058..3646    +  rep_origin     ori: high-copy-number ColE1/pMB1/pBR322/pUC origin of replication
>Addgene plasmid #118379 | pENTR-actin-R62D | addgene full sequence | sequence record 229615 | Addgene NGS Result
CTTTCCTGCGTTATCCCCTGATTCTGTGGATAACCGTATTACCGCCTTTGAGTGAGCTGATACCGCTCGC
CGCAGCCGAACGACCGAGCGCAGCGAGTCAGTGAGCGAGGAAGCGGAAGAGCGCCCAATACGCAAACCGC
CTCTCCCCGCGCGTTGGCCGATTCATTAATGCAGCTGGCACGACAGGTTTCCCGACTGGAAAGCGGGCAG
TGAGCGCAACGCAATTAATACGCGTACCGCTAGCCAGGAAGAGTTTGTAGAAACGCAAAAAGGCCATCCG
TCAGGATGGCCTTCTGCTTAGTTTGATGCCTGGCAGTTTATGGCGGGCGTCCTGCCCGCCACCCTCCGGG
CCGTTGCTTCACAACGTTCAAATCCGCTCCCGGCGGATTTGTCCTACTCAGGAGAGCGTTCACCGACAAA
CAACAGATAAAACGAAAGGCCCAGTCTTCCGACTGAGCCTTTCGTTTTATTTGATGCCTGGCAGTTCCCT
ACTCTCGCGTTAACGCTAGCATGGATGTTTTCCCAGTCACGACGTTGTAAAACGACGGCCAGTCTTAAGC
TCGGGCCCCAAATAATGATTTTATTTTGACTGATAGTGACCTGTTCGTTGCAACAAATTGATGAGCAATG
CTTTTTTATAATGCCAACTTTGTACAAAAAAGCAGGCTCCGCGGCCGCCCCCTTCACCATGGATGATGAT
ATCGCCGCGCTCGTCGTCGACAACGGCTCCGGCATGTGCAAGGCCGGCTTCGCGGGCGACGATGCCCCCC
GGGCCGTCTTCCCCTCCATCGTGGGGCGCCCCAGGCACCAGGGCGTGATGGTGGGCATGGGTCAGAAGGA
TTCCTATGTGGGCGACGAGGCCCAGAGCAAGGATGGCATCCTCACCCTGAAGTACCCCATCGAGCACGGC
ATCGTCACCAACTGGGACGACATGGAGAAAATCTGGCACCACACCTTCTACAATGAGCTGCGTGTGGCTC
CCGAGGAGCACCCCGTGCTGCTGACCGAGGCCCCCCTGAACCCCAAGGCCAACCGCGAGAAGATGACCCA
GATCATGTTTGAGACCTTCAACACCCCAGCCATGTACGTTGCTATCCAGGCTGTGCTATCCCTGTACGCC
TCTGGCCGTACCACTGGCATCGTGATGGACTCCGGTGACGGGGTCACCCACACTGTGCCCATCTACGAGG
GGTATGCCCTCCCCCATGCCATCCTGCGTCTGGACCTGGCTGGCCGGGACCTGACTGACTACCTCATGAA
GATCCTCACCGAGCGCGGCTACAGCTTCACCACCACGGCCGAGCGGGAAATCGTGCGTGACATTAAGGAG
AAGCTGTGCTACGTCGCCCTGGACTTCGAGCAAGAGATGGCCACGGCTGCTTCCAGCTCCTCCCTGGAGA
AGAGCTACGAGCTGCCTGACGGCCAGGTCATCACCATTGGCAATGAGCGGTTCCGCTGCCCTGAGGCACT
CTTCCAGCCTTCCTTCCTGGGCATGGAGTCCTGTGGCATCCACGAAACTACCTTCAACTCCATCATGAAG
TGTGACGTGGACATCCGCAAAGACCTGTACGCCAACACAGTGCTGTCTGGCGGCACCACCATGTACCCTG
GCATTGCCGACAGGATGCAGAAGGAGATCACTGCCCTGGCACCCAGCACAATGAAGATCAAGATCATTGC
TCCTCCTGAGCGCAAGTACTCCGTGTGGATCGGCGGCTCCATCCTGGCCTCGCTGTCCACCTTCCAGCAG
ATGTGGATCAGCAAGCAGGAGTATGACGAGTCCGGCCCCTCCATCGTCCACCGCAAATGCTTCTAGAAGG
GTGGGCGCGCCGACCCAGCTTTCTTGTACAAAGTTGGCATTATAAGAAAGCATTGCTTATCAATTTGTTG
CAACGAACAGGTCACTATCAGTCAAAATAAAATCATTATTTGCCATCCAGCTGATATCCCCTATAGTGAG
TCGTATTACATGGTCATAGCTGTTTCCTGGCAGCTCTGGCCCGTGTCTCAAAATCTCTGATGTTACATTG
CACAAGATAAAAATATATCATCATGAACAATAAAACTGTCTGCTTACATAAACAGTAATACAAGGGGTGT
TATGAGCCATATTCAACGGGAAACGTCGAGGCCGCGATTAAATTCCAACATGGATGCTGATTTATATGGG
TATAAATGGGCTCGCGATAATGTCGGGCAATCAGGTGCGACAATCTATCGCTTGTATGGGAAGCCCGATG
CGCCAGAGTTGTTTCTGAAACATGGCAAAGGTAGCGTTGCCAATGATGTTACAGATGAGATGGTCAGACT
AAACTGGCTGACGGAATTTATGCCTCTTCCGACCATCAAGCATTTTATCCGTACTCCTGATGATGCATGG
TTACTCACCACTGCGATCCCCGGAAAAACAGCATTCCAGGTATTAGAAGAATATCCTGATTCAGGTGAAA
ATATTGTTGATGCGCTGGCAGTGTTCCTGCGCCGGTTGCATTCGATTCCTGTTTGTAATTGTCCTTTTAA
CAGCGATCGCGTATTTCGTCTCGCTCAGGCGCAATCACGAATGAATAACGGTTTGGTTGATGCGAGTGAT
TTTGATGACGAGCGTAATGGCTGGCCTGTTGAACAAGTCTGGAAAGAAATGCATAAACTTTTGCCATTCT
CACCGGATTCAGTCGTCACTCATGGTGATTTCTCACTTGATAACCTTATTTTTGACGAGGGGAAATTAAT
AGGTTGTATTGATGTTGGACGAGTCGGAATCGCAGACCGATACCAGGATCTTGCCATCCTATGGAACTGC
CTCGGTGAGTTTTCTCCTTCATTACAGAAACGGCTTTTTCAAAAATATGGTATTGATAATCCTGATATGA
ATAAATTGCAGTTTCATTTGATGCTCGATGAGTTTTTCTAATCAGAATTGGTTAATTGGTTGTAACACTG
GCAGAGCATTACGCTGACTTGACGGGACGGCGCAAGCTCATGACCAAAATCCCTTAACGTGAGTTACGCG
TCGTTCCACTGAGCGTCAGACCCCGTAGAAAAGATCAAAGGATCTTCTTGAGATCCTTTTTTTCTGCGCG
TAATCTGCTGCTTGCAAACAAAAAAACCACCGCTACCAGCGGTGGTTTGTTTGCCGGATCAAGAGCTACC
AACTCTTTTTCCGAAGGTAACTGGCTTCAGCAGAGCGCAGATACCAAATACTGTTCTTCTAGTGTAGCCG
TAGTTAGGCCACCACTTCAAGAACTCTGTAGCACCGCCTACATACCTCGCTCTGCTAATCCTGTTACCAG
TGGCTGCTGCCAGTGGCGATAAGTCGTGTCTTACCGGGTTGGACTCAAGACGATAGTTACCGGATAAGGC
GCAGCGGTCGGGCTGAACGGGGGGTTCGTGCACACAGCCCAGCTTGGAGCGAACGACCTACACCGAACTG
AGATACCTACAGCGTGAGCTATGAGAAAGCGCCACGCTTCCCGAAGGGAGAAAGGCGGACAGGTATCCGG
TAAGCGGCAGGGTCGGAACAGGAGAGCGCACGAGGGAGCTTCCAGGGGGAAACGCCTGGTATCTTTATAG
TCCTGTCGGGTTTCGCCACCTCTGACTTGAGCGTCGATTTTTGTGATGCTCGTCAGGGGGGCGGAGCCTA
TGGAAAAACGCCAGCAACGCGGCCTTTTTACGGTTCCTGGCCTTTTGCTGGCCTTTTGCTCACATGTT
